Addgene plasmid #51293: pLenti.tie1.H2B.eYFP.W
Purpose: Lentivector that encodes H2B-eYFP under the transcriptional control of the mouse TIE1 promoter
Depositing lab: Rusty Lansford. Depositing organization: California Institute of Technology. Publication: Dynamic analysis of vascular morphogenesis using transgenic quail embryos. Sato Y, Poynter G, Huss D, Filla MB, Czirok A, Rongish BJ, Little CD, Fraser SE, Lansford R. PLoS One. 2010 Sep 14;5(9):e12674. doi: 10.1371/journal.pone.0012674. PubMed 20856866.
Backbone
  Vector backbone: pRRLsin.cPPT.Tie1p.eGFP.wpre
  Backbone manufacturer: Luigi Naldini
  Backbone size w/o insert (bp): 6697
  Vector type: Lentiviral
Growth in bacteria
  Bacterial resistance: Ampicillin, 100 μg/mL
  Growth temperature: 37°C
  Growth strain: Stbl3
  Copy number: High Copy
Gene/Insert
  Gene/Insert name: H2B-eYFP (alt name: Histone 2B-enhanced yellow fluorescent protein)
  Species: H. sapiens (human)
  Insert size (bp): 1116
  Entrez Gene: H2BC21 (a.k.a. GL105, H2B, H2B-GL105, H2B.1, H2BE, H2BFQ, H2BGL105, H2BQ, HIST2H2BE)
  Promoter: mTie1
  Tag / fusion protein: H2B-eYFP (C terminal on insert)
  Cloning method: Restriction Enzyme; 5′ cloning site AgeI (destroyed during cloning); 3′ cloning site BsrGI (destroyed during cloning)
  Sequencing primers: 5′ not known; 3′ not known
Resource information
  A portion of this plasmid was derived from a plasmid made by: Original plasmid was a kind gift from Dr. Luigi Naldini
Terms and licenses: Academic/Nonprofit Terms; Industry Terms: Not Available to Industry
Depositor comments: Please note that the H2B sequence in this plasmid was derived from H2B-GFP (Addgene plasmid# 11680) and contains the same differences (D26G and V119I) compared to GenBank reference sequences, such as NP_066402.2.
How to cite: pLenti.tie1.H2B.eYFP.W was a gift from Rusty Lansford (Addgene plasmid # 51293 ; http://n2t.net/addgene:51293 ; RRID:Addgene_51293)
