[The description below was written by a language model from this plasmid's Addgene catalogue record and pLannotate feature annotations shown in this document.]
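Description:
pLenti.tie1.H2B.eYFP.W is a self-inactivating HIV-1-based lentiviral transfer vector built on a pRRLsin.cPPT.Tie1p.eGFP.wpre backbone, in which the original reporter was replaced by a histone H2B-eYFP fusion. It is propagated in E. coli as a high-copy plasmid through a ColE1/pUC-type origin with ampicillin selection (AmpR). The bacterial backbone also carries an f1 origin, an SV40 origin and poly(A) signal, and remnants of lac and T7/T3 promoter elements. An RSV enhancer/promoter replaces the U3 region of the truncated 5' LTR, so genomic RNA can be transcribed in packaging cells without Tat. This is followed by the Ψ packaging signal with a partial gag sequence and the Rev response element. The backbone name indicates a central polypurine tract, and a pol-derived fragment is annotated at the corresponding position. The ΔU3 3' LTR inactivates LTR promoter activity after integration, leaving expression dependent on the internal promoter.

The payload is human H2B joined at its C terminus to mammalian codon-optimised EYFP, followed by a WPRE to enhance transcript stability and expression. According to the catalogue entry, the fusion is driven by the mouse Tie1 promoter. The feature table does not annotate this promoter, although an unannotated stretch lies upstream of the H2B coding sequence where it would be expected. The depositor notes that the H2B sequence carries D26G and V119I differences relative to reference sequences, inherited from an earlier H2B-GFP plasmid. Because H2B is incorporated into chromatin, the fusion labels nuclei. Restricting it to Tie1-expressing cells allows individual cells to be tracked, and the associated publication concerns dynamic imaging of vascular morphogenesis in transgenic quail embryos.
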