Features (pLannotate 1.2.2; 28 found; start..end, strand, type, name):
      8..229     +  promoter       RSV promoter: Rous sarcoma virus enhancer/promoter
    236..416     +  LTR            5' LTR (truncated): truncated 5' long terminal repeat (LTR) from HIV-1
    460..585     +  misc_feature   HIV-1 Ψ: packaging signal of human immunodeficiency virus type 1
    569..932     +  CDS            HIV-1 gag (fragment): gag protein from human immunodeficiency virus 1; gag
   1027..1363    +  ncRNA          RRE: Accession: RF00036 - HIV Rev response element
   1688..1788    +  CDS            Rev (fragment): human immunodeficiency virus 1 (HIV-1) Rev protein; rev; enhances nuclear export of unspliced and incompletely spliced viral mRNAs
   1808..1912    +  CDS            gag-pol (fragment): POL_HV1Z6 - Experimental evidence at protein level: Swiss-Prot protein existence level 1. [Integrase]: Catalyzes viral DNA integration into the host chromosome, by performing a series of DNA cutting and joining reactions. This enzyme activity takes place after virion entry into a cell and reverse transcription of the RNA genome in dsDNA. The first step in the integration process is 3' processing. This step requires a complex comprising the viral genome, matrix protein, Vpr and integrase. This complex is called the pre-integration complex (PIC). The integrase protein removes 2 nucleotides from
   2407..2438    -  misc_feature   MCS (fragment): pBluescript multiple cloning site
   2447..2508    +  misc_feature   MCS (fragment): multiple cloning site
   2513..2890    +  CDS            H2B: human histone H2B; HIST1H2BJ
   2889..2905    -  misc_feature   MCS (fragment): pUC18/19 multiple cloning site
   2915..3634    +  CDS            EYFP: enhanced YFP mammalian codon-optimized
   3667..4255    +  misc_feature   WPRE: woodchuck hepatitis virus posttranscriptional regulatory element
   4272..4340    +  CDS            nef (fragment): NEF_HV1Z2 - Experimental evidence at protein level: Swiss-Prot protein existence level 1. Extracellular Nef protein targets CD4(+) T-lymphocytes for apoptosis by interacting with CXCR4 surface receptors. From Human immunodeficiency virus type 1 group M subtype D (isolate Z2/CDC-Z34) (HIV-1).
   4342..4575    +  LTR            3' LTR (ΔU3): self-inactivating 3' long terminal repeat (LTR) from HIV-1
   4647..4768    +  polyA_signal   SV40 poly(A) signal: SV40 polyadenylation signal
   4787..4922    +  rep_origin     SV40 ori: SV40 origin of replication
   4955..4973    -  promoter       T7 promoter: promoter for bacteriophage T7 RNA polymerase
   4981..5136    +  CDS            lacZα (fragment): LacZα fragment of β-galactosidase; lacZ fragment
   5144..5599    +  rep_origin     f1 ori (sequence partly withheld): f1 bacteriophage origin of replication; arrow indicates direction of (+) strand synthesis
   5628..5732    +  promoter       AmpR promoter: bla
   5733..6593    +  CDS            AmpR: β-lactamase; bla; confers resistance to ampicillin, carbenicillin, and related antibiotics
   6764..7352    +  rep_origin     ori: high-copy-number ColE1/pMB1/pBR322/pUC origin of replication
   7535..7627    +  CDS            lacI (fragment): lac repressor; lacI; The lac repressor binds to the lac operator to inhibit transcription in E. coli. This inhibition can be relieved by adding lactose or isopropyl-β-D-thiogalactopyranoside (IPTG).
   7640..7661    +  protein_bind   CAP binding site: CAP binding activates transcription in the presence of cAMP. E. coli catabolite activator protein
   7676..7706    +  promoter       lac promoter: promoter for the E. coli lac operon
   7714..7730    +  protein_bind   lac operator: The lac repressor binds to the lac operator to inhibit transcription in E. coli. This inhibition can be relieved by adding lactose or isopropyl-β-D-thiogalactopyranoside (IPTG). lac repressor encoded by lacI
   7775..7793    +  promoter       T3 promoter: promoter for bacteriophage T3 RNA polymerase
>Addgene plasmid #51293 | pLenti.tie1.H2B.eYFP.W | depositor full sequence | sequence record 77982 | pLenti.tie1.H2B.eYFP.W sequence 7813 bps
AGCTTAATGTAGTCTTATGCAATACTCTTGTAGTCTTGCAACATGGTAACGATGAGTTAGCAACATGCCT
TACAAGGAGAGAAAAAGCACCGTGCATGCCGATTGGTGGAAGTAAGGTGGTACGATCGTGCCTTATTAGG
AAGGCAACAGACGGGTCTGACATGGATTGGACGAACCACTGAATTGCCGCATTGCAGAGATATTGTATTT
AAGTGCCTAGCTCGATACAATAAACGGGTCTCTCTGGTTAGACCAGATCTGAGCCTGGGAGCTCTCTGGC
TAACTAGGGAACCCACTGCTTAAGCCTCAATAAAGCTTGCCTTGAGTGCTTCAAGTAGTGTGTGCCCGTC
TGTTGTGTGACTCTGGTAACTAGAGATCCCTCAGACCCTTTTAGTCAGTGTGGAAAATCTCTAGCAGTGG
CGCCCGAACAGGGACCTGAAAGCGAAAGGGAAACCAGAGCTCTCTCGACGCAGGACTCGGCTTGCTGAAG
CGCGCACGGCAAGAGGCGAGGGGCGGCGACTGGTGAGTACGCCAAAAATTTTGACTAGCGGAGGCTAGAA
GGAGAGAGATGGGTGCGAGAGCGTCAGTATTAAGCGGGGGAGAATTAGATCGCGATGGGAAAAAATTCGG
TTAAGGCCAGGGGGAAAGAAAAAATATAAATTAAAACATATAGTATGGGCAAGCAGGGAGCTAGAACGAT
TCGCAGTTAATCCTGGCCTGTTAGAAACATCAGAAGGCTGTAGACAAATACTGGGACAGCTACAACCATC
CCTTCAGACAGGATCAGAAGAACTTAGATCATTATATAATACAGTAGCAACCCTCTATTGTGTGCATCAA
AGGATAGAGATAAAAGACACCAAGGAAGCTTTAGACAAGATAGAGGAAGAGCAAAACAAAAGTAAGACCA
CCGCACAGCAAGCGGCCGCTGATCTTCAGACCTGGAGGAGGAGATATGAGGGACAATTGGAGAAGTGAAT
TATATAAATATAAAGTAGTAAAAATTGAACCATTAGGAGTAGCACCCACCAAGGCAAAGAGAAGAGTGGT
GCAGAGAGAAAAAAGAGCAGTGGGAATAGGAGCTTTGTTCCTTGGGTTCTTGGGAGCAGCAGGAAGCACT
ATGGGCGCAGCCTCAATGACGCTGACGGTACAGGCCAGACAATTATTGTCTGGTATAGTGCAGCAGCAGA
ACAATTTGCTGAGGGCTATTGAGGCGCAACAGCATCTGTTGCAACTCACAGTCTGGGGCATCAAGCAGCT
CCAGGCAAGAATCCTGGCTGTGGAAAGATACCTAAAGGATCAACAGCTCCTGGGGATTTGGGGTTGCTCT
GGAAAACTCATTTGCACCACTGCTGTGCCTTGGAATGCTAGTTGGAGTAATAAATATCTGTAACAGATTT
GGAATCACACGACCTGGATGGAGTGGGACAGAGAAATTAACAATTACACAAGCTTAATACACTCCTTAAT
TGAAGAATAGCAAAACCAGCAAGAAAAGAAAGAACAAGAATTATTGGAATTAGATAAATGGGCAAGTTTG
TGGAATTGGTTTAACATAACAAATTGGCTGTGGTATATAAAATTATTCATAATTATAGTAGGAGGCTTGG
TAGGTTTAAGAATAGTTTTTGTTGTACTTTCTATAGTGAATAGAGTTAGGCAGGGATATTCACCATTATC
GTTTCAGACCCACCTCCCAACCCCGAGGGGACCCGACAGGCCCGAAGGAATAGAAGAAGAAGGTGGAGAG
AGAGACAGAGACAGATCCATTCGATTAGTGAACGGATCTCGACGGTATCGGTTAACTTTTAAAAGAAAAG
GGGGGGGGGGGGGGTGCGGGGCGGGGGAAAGAATAGTAGACATAATAGCAACAGACATACAAACTAAAGA
ATTACAAAAACAAATTACAAAATTCAAAATTTTATCGATAAGCTGGATGTGAGCCTCATTTTGTACTCGT
GTGTGTGTGTGTGTGTGTGTCTCCCCTCCTCCCAGCGTGTGTGTGCTGGGAGGAGGGGAGACCCCCAGAA
CAATGTCCTGCCTCCAAACTTCTCAATAGGCGGAAGCCACTGGCTTCCTCCCTTCCTGTCTCCCCGTGCT
CCAGCAATGCAGATGGAAGGGACCGAAGGGATGGGAGAGAGAGCCCAACCATCCCCAGATCTGTCCTTGT
CACAACCTGCCTCCCACCTCTAATGCCCCCCCTTCCAGAGACTTCCAGGCCACACCCCATCCCGGGCTTG
TGGGGGCTGGACACGGGAGGACTACAGGCGACAACTCTTCCCACCCTCTCTCCCTGCCACCCCTCCTACC
CTAACCATCATTTCCTCTTCCTCCCCAGCACCGAGGTGCACTGAGCTGGACAGGCTGAACACTCAGACCC
ACAGCAACTGACCCCGAGCTTGCATGCCTGCAGCCCGGGGGATCCACTAGTTCTAGAGGATCCACCGCTA
GCGCTACCGGACTCAGATCTCGAGCTCAAGCTTCGAATTCTGCAGTCGACGGTACCGCCACCATGCCAGA
GCCAGCGAAGTCTGCTCCCGCCCCGAAAAAGGGCTCCAAGAAGGCGGTGACTAAGGCGCAGAAGAAAGGC
GGCAAGAAGCGCAAGCGCAGCCGCAAGGAGAGCTATTCCATCTATGTGTACAAGGTTCTGAAGCAGGTCC
ACCCTGACACCGGCATTTCGTCCAAGGCCATGGGCATCATGAATTCGTTTGTGAACGACATTTTCGAGCG
CATCGCAGGTGAGGCTTCCCGCCTGGCGCATTACAACAAGCGCTCGACCATCACCTCCAGGGAGATCCAG
ACGGCCGTGCGCCTGCTGCTGCCTGGGGAGTTGGCCAAGCACGCCGTGTCCGAGGGTACTAAGGCCATCA
CCAAGTACACCAGCGCTAAGGATCCCCGGGTACCGGTCGCCACCATGGTGAGCAAGGGCGAGGAGCTGTT
CACCGGGGTGGTGCCCATCCTGGTCGAGCTGGACGGCGACGTAAACGGCCACAAGTTCAGCGTGTCCGGC
GAGGGCGAGGGCGATGCCACCTACGGCAAGCTGACCCTGAAGTTCATCTGCACCACCGGCAAGCTGCCCG
TGCCCTGGCCCACCCTCGTGACCACCTTCGGCTACGGCCTGCAGTGCTTCGCCCGCTACCCCGACCACAT
GAAGCAGCACGACTTCTTCAAGTCCGCCATGCCCGAAGGCTACGTCCAGGAGCGCACCATCTTCTTCAAG
GACGACGGCAACTACAAGACCCGCGCCGAGGTGAAGTTCGAGGGCGACACCCTGGTGAACCGCATCGAGC
TGAAGGGCATCGACTTCAAGGAGGACGGCAACATCCTGGGGCACAAGCTGGAGTACAACTACAACAGCCA
CAACGTCTATATCATGGCCGACAAGCAGAAGAACGGCATCAAGGTGAACTTCAAGATCCGCCACAACATC
GAGGACGGCAGCGTGCAGCTCGCCGACCACTACCAGCAGAACACCCCCATCGGCGACGGCCCCGTGCTGC
TGCCCGACAACCACTACCTGAGCTACCAGTCCGCCCTGAGCAAAGACCCCAACGAGAAGCGCGATCACAT
GGTCCTGCTGGAGTTCGTGACCGCCGCCGGGATCACTCTCGGCATGGACGAGCTGTACAAGTAAAGCGGC
CGTACAAGTAAAGCGGCCGCGTCGACAATCAACCTCTGGATTACAAAATTTGTGAAAGATTGACTGGTAT
TCTTAACTATGTTGCTCCTTTTACGCTATGTGGATACGCTGCTTTAATGCCTTTGTATCATGCTATTGCT
TCCCGTATGGCTTTCATTTTCTCCTCCTTGTATAAATCCTGGTTGCTGTCTCTTTATGAGGAGTTGTGGC
CCGTTGTCAGGCAACGTGGCGTGGTGTGCACTGTGTTTGCTGACGCAACCCCCACTGGTTGGGGCATTGC
CACCACCTGTCAGCTCCTTTCCGGGACTTTCGCTTTCCCCCTCCCTATTGCCACGGCGGAACTCATCGCC
GCCTGCCTTGCCCGCTGCTGGACAGGGGCTCGGCTGTTGGGCACTGACAATTCCGTGGTGTTGTCGGGGA
AGCTGACGTCCTTTCCATGGCTGCTCGCCTGTGTTGCCACCTGGATTCTGCGCGGGACGTCCTTCTGCTA
CGTCCCTTCGGCCCTCAATCCAGCGGACCTTCCTTCCCGCGGCCTGCTGCCGGCTCTGCGGCCTCTTCCG
CGTCTTCGCCTTCGCCCTCAGACGAGTCGGATCTCCCTTTGGGCCGCCTCCCCGCCTGGAATTCGAGCTC
GGTACCTTTAAGACCAATGACTTACAAGGCAGCTGTAGATCTTAGCCACTTTTTAAAAGAAAAGGGGGGA
CTGGAAGGGCTAATTCACTCCCAACGAAGACAAGATCTGCTTTTTGCTTGTACTGGGTCTCTCTGGTTAG
ACCAGATCTGAGCCTGGGAGCTCTCTGGCTAACTAGGGAACCCACTGCTTAAGCCTCAATAAAGCTTGCC
TTGAGTGCTTCAAGTAGTGTGTGCCCGTCTGTTGTGTGACTCTGGTAACTAGAGATCCCTCAGACCCTTT
TAGTCAGTGTGGAAAATCTCTAGCAGTAGTAGTTCATGTCATCTTATTATTCAGTATTTATAACTTGCAA
AGAAATGAATATCAGAGAGTGAGAGGAACTTGTTTATTGCAGCTTATAATGGTTACAAATAAAGCAATAG
CATCACAAATTTCACAAATAAAGCATTTTTTTCACTGCATTCTAGTTGTGGTTTGTCCAAACTCATCAAT
GTATCTTATCATGTCTGGCTCTAGCTATCCCGCCCCTAACTCCGCCCAGTTCCGCCCATTCTCCGCCCCA
TGGCTGACTAATTTTTTTTATTTATGCAGAGGCCGAGGCCGCCTCGGCCTCTGAGCTATTCCAGAAGTAG
TGAGGAGGCTTTTTTGGAGGCCTAGGCTTTTGCGTCGAGACGTACCCAATTCGCCCTATAGTGAGTCGTA
TTACGCGCGCTCACTGGCCGTCGTTTTACAACGTCGTGACTGGGAAAACCCTGGCGTTACCCAACTTAAT
CGCCTTGCAGCACATCCCCCTTTCGCCAGCTGGCGTAATAGCGAAGAGGCCCGCACCGATCGCCCTTCCC
AACAGTTGCGCAGCCTGAATGGCGAATGGCGCG
[124 nt withheld, positions 5144-5267]
C
[91 nt withheld, positions 5269-5359]
A
[49 nt withheld, positions 5361-5409]
CCTTTGACGTTGGAGTCCACGTTCTTT
[37 nt withheld, positions 5437-5473]
ACCCTATCTCGGTCTATTCTTTTGATTTATAAGGGATTTTGCCGATTTCGGCCTATTGGTTAAAAAATGA
GCTGATTTAACAAAAATTTAACGCGAATTTTAACAAAATATTAACGTTTACAATTTCCCAGGTGGCACTT
TTCGGGGAAATGTGCGCGGAACCCCTATTTGTTTATTTTTCTAAATACATTCAAATATGTATCCGCTCAT
GAGACAATAACCCTGATAAATGCTTCAATAATATTGAAAAAGGAAGAGTATGAGTATTCAACATTTCCGT
GTCGCCCTTATTCCCTTTTTTGCGGCATTTTGCCTTCCTGTTTTTGCTCACCCAGAAACGCTGGTGAAAG
TAAAAGATGCTGAAGATCAGTTGGGTGCACGAGTGGGTTACATCGAACTGGATCTCAACAGCGGTAAGAT
CCTTGAGAGTTTTCGCCCCGAAGAACGTTTTCCAATGATGAGCACTTTTAAAGTTCTGCTATGTGGCGCG
GTATTATCCCGTATTGACGCCGGGCAAGAGCAACTCGGTCGCCGCATACACTATTCTCAGAATGACTTGG
TTGAGTACTCACCAGTCACAGAAAAGCATCTTACGGATGGCATGACAGTAAGAGAATTATGCAGTGCTGC
CATAACCATGAGTGATAACACTGCGGCCAACTTACTTCTGACAACGATCGGAGGACCGAAGGAGCTAACC
GCTTTTTTGCACAACATGGGGGATCATGTAACTCGCCTTGATCGTTGGGAACCGGAGCTGAATGAAGCCA
TACCAAACGACGAGCGTGACACCACGATGCCTGTAGCAATGGCAACAACGTTGCGCAAACTATTAACTGG
CGAACTACTTACTCTAGCTTCCCGGCAACAATTAATAGACTGGATGGAGGCGGATAAAGTTGCAGGACCA
CTTCTGCGCTCGGCCCTTCCGGCTGGCTGGTTTATTGCTGATAAATCTGGAGCCGGTGAGCGTGGGTCTC
GCGGTATCATTGCAGCACTGGGGCCAGATGGTAAGCCCTCCCGTATCGTAGTTATCTACACGACGGGGAG
TCAGGCAACTATGGATGAACGAAATAGACAGATCGCTGAGATAGGTGCCTCACTGATTAAGCATTGGTAA
CTGTCAGACCAAGTTTACTCATATATACTTTAGATTGATTTAAAACTTCATTTTTAATTTAAAAGGATCT
AGGTGAAGATCCTTTTTGATAATCTCATGACCAAAATCCCTTAACGTGAGTTTTCGTTCCACTGAGCGTC
AGACCCCGTAGAAAAGATCAAAGGATCTTCTTGAGATCCTTTTTTTCTGCGCGTAATCTGCTGCTTGCAA
ACAAAAAAACCACCGCTACCAGCGGTGGTTTGTTTGCCGGATCAAGAGCTACCAACTCTTTTTCCGAAGG
TAACTGGCTTCAGCAGAGCGCAGATACCAAATACTGTCCTTCTAGTGTAGCCGTAGTTAGGCCACCACTT
CAAGAACTCTGTAGCACCGCCTACATACCTCGCTCTGCTAATCCTGTTACCAGTGGCTGCTGCCAGTGGC
GATAAGTCGTGTCTTACCGGGTTGGACTCAAGACGATAGTTACCGGATAAGGCGCAGCGGTCGGGCTGAA
CGGGGGGTTCGTGCACACAGCCCAGCTTGGAGCGAACGACCTACACCGAACTGAGATACCTACAGCGTGA
GCTATGAGAAAGCGCCACGCTTCCCGAAGGGAGAAAGGCGGACAGGTATCCGGTAAGCGGCAGGGTCGGA
ACAGGAGAGCGCACGAGGGAGCTTCCAGGGGGAAACGCCTGGTATCTTTATAGTCCTGTCGGGTTTCGCC
ACCTCTGACTTGAGCGTCGATTTTTGTGATGCTCGTCAGGGGGGCGGAGCCTATGGAAAAACGCCAGCAA
CGCGGCCTTTTTACGGTTCCTGGCCTTTTGCTGGCCTTTTGCTCACATGTTCTTTCCTGCGTTATCCCCT
GATTCTGTGGATAACCGTATTACCGCCTTTGAGTGAGCTGATACCGCTCGCCGCAGCCGAACGACCGAGC
GCAGCGAGTCAGTGAGCGAGGAAGCGGAAGAGCGCCCAATACGCAAACCGCCTCTCCCCGCGCGTTGGCC
GATTCATTAATGCAGCTGGCACGACAGGTTTCCCGACTGGAAAGCGGGCAGTGAGCGCAACGCAATTAAT
GTGAGTTAGCTCACTCATTAGGCACCCCAGGCTTTACACTTTATGCTTCCGGCTCGTATGTTGTGTGGAA
TTGTGAGCGGATAACAATTTCACACAGGAAACAGCTATGACCATGATTACGCCAAGCGCGCAATTAACCC
TCACTAAAGGGAACAAAAGCTGGAGCTGCA
