>Addgene plasmid #51293 | pLenti.tie1.H2B.eYFP.W | addgene partial sequence | sequence record 79762 | WPRE-R 5'-CATAGCGTAAAAGGAGCAACA-3'
TTTTGTAATCCAGAGGTTGATTGTCGACGCGGCCGCTTTACTTGTACAGCTCGTCCATGCCGAGAGTGAT
CCCGGCGGCGGTCACGAACTCCAGCAGGACCATGTGATCGCGCTTCTCGTTGGGGTCTTTGCTCAGGGCG
GACTGGTAGCTCAGGTAGTGGTTGTCGGGCAGCAGCACGGGGCCGTCGCCGATGGGGGTGTTCTGCTGGT
AGTGGTCGGCGAGCTGCACGCTGCCGTCCTCGATGTTGTGGCGGATCTTGAAGTTCACCTTGATGCCGTT
CTTCTGCTTGTCGGCCATGATATAGACGTTGTGGCTGTTGTAGTTGTACTCCAGCTTGTGCCCCAGGATG
TTGCCGTCCTCCTTGAAGTCGATGCCCTTCAGCTCGATGCGGTTCACCAGGGTGTCGCCCTCGAACTTCA
CCTCGGCGCGGGTCTTGTAGTTGCCGTCGTCCTTGAAGAAGATGGTGCGCTCCTGGACGTAGCCTTCGGG
CATGGCGGACTTGAAGAAGTCGTGCTGCTTCATGTGGTCGGGGTAGCGGGCGAAGCACTGCAGGCCGTAG
CCGAAGGTGGTCACGAGGGTGGGCCAGGGCACGGGCAGCTTGCCGGTGGTGCAGATGAACTTCAGGGTCA
GCTTGCCGTAGGTGGCATCGCCCTCGCCCTCGCCGGACACGCTGAACTTGTGGCCGTTTACGTCGCCGTC
CAGCTCGACCAGGATGGGCACCACCCCGGTGAACAGCTCCTCGCCCTTGCTCACCATGGTGGCGACCGGT
ACCCGGGGATCCTTAGCGCTGGTGTACTTGGTGATGGCCTTAGTACCCTCGGACACGGCGTGCTTGGCCA
ACTCCCCAGGCAGCAGCAGGCGCACGGCCGTCTGGATCTCCCTGGAGGTGATGGTCGAGCGCTTGTTGTA
ATGC
