>Addgene plasmid #51293 | pLenti.tie1.H2B.eYFP.W | addgene partial sequence | sequence record 79797 | pRRL5primeMCS-F 5'-tgaacggatctcgacggtat-3'
GGGATTGGGGGGTACAGTGCAGGGGAAAGAATAGTAGACATAATAGCAACAGACATACAAACTAAAGAAT
TACAAAAACAAATTACAAAATTCAAAATTTTATCGATAAGCTTGATGTGAGCCTCATTTTGTATTTGTGT
GTGTGTGTGTGTGTGTGTCTCCCCTCCTCCCAGCGTGTGTGTGCTGGGAGGAGGGGAGACCCCAGAACAA
TGTCCTGCCTCCAAACCTTCTCAATAGGCGGAAGCCACTGGCTTCCTCCCTTTCCTGTCTCCCGTGCTCC
AGCAATGCAGATGGAAGGGACCGAAGGGATGGGAGAGAGAGCCCAACCATCCCCAGATCTGTCCTTGTCA
CAACCTGCCTCCCACCTCTAATGCCCCCCCTTCCAGAGACTTCCAGGCCACACCCATCCCGGGCTTGTGG
GGGCTGGACACGGGAGGACTACAGGCGACAACTCTTCCCACCCTCTCTCCCTGCCACCCCTCCTACCCTA
ACCATCATTTCCTCTTCCTCCCCAGCACCGAGGTGCACTGAGCTGGACAGGCTGAACACTCAGACCCACA
GCAACTGACCCCGAGCTTGCATGCCTGCAGCCCGGGGGATCCACTAGTTCTAGAGGATCCACCGCTAGCG
CTACCGGACTCAGATCTCGAGCTCAAGCTTCGAATTCTGCAGTCGACGGTACCGCCACCATGCCAGAGCC
AGCGAAGTCTGCTCCCGCCCCGAAAAAGGGCTCCAAGAA
